Addgene plasmid #69886: Hy_pMT Laccase2 MCS-ZKSCAN1 548-1047
Purpose: Expresses a miniature version of the ZKSCAN1 circular RNA in Drosophila
Depositing lab: Jeremy Wilusz. Depositing organization: University of Pennsylvania. Publication: Combinatorial control of Drosophila circular RNA expression by intronic repeats, hnRNPs, and SR proteins. Kramer MC, Liang D, Tatomer DC, Gold B, March ZM, Cherry S, Wilusz JE. Genes Dev. 2015 Oct 8. 10.1101/gad.270421.115 PubMed 26450910.
Backbone
  Vector backbone: Hy_pMT Laccase2 MCS Exon Vector
  Backbone size w/o insert (bp): 8622
  Total vector size (bp): 9122
  Vector type: Insect Expression
  Selectable markers: Hygromycin
Growth in bacteria
  Bacterial resistance: Ampicillin, 100 μg/mL
  Growth temperature: 37°C
  Growth strain: Top10
  Copy number: Unknown
Gene/Insert
  Gene/Insert name: ZKSCAN1
  Species: H. sapiens (human)
  Insert size (bp): 500
  Entrez Gene: stw (a.k.a. Dmel_CG42345, CG10398, CG10408, CG30437, CG32838, CG42345, Dmel\CG42345, Dmel_CG30437, Dmel_CG32838, Laccase2, MCO2, laccase2, str); ZKSCAN1 (a.k.a. KOX18, PHZ-37, ZNF139, ZNF36, ZSCAN33)
  Promoter: Metallothionein Promoter (pMT)
  Cloning method: Restriction Enzyme; 5′ cloning site KpnI (not destroyed); 3′ cloning site XmaI (not destroyed)
  Sequencing primers: 5′ CACTCGAATTTGGAGCCGGC
Terms and licenses: Academic/Nonprofit Terms; Industry Terms: Not Available to Industry
Depositor comments: Please note that there is an additional 84 amino acids that will be expressed on the C-terminus of the ZKSCAN1 (aa1-137) insert in this plasmid.
How to cite: Hy_pMT Laccase2 MCS-ZKSCAN1 548-1047 was a gift from Jeremy Wilusz (Addgene plasmid # 69886 ; http://n2t.net/addgene:69886 ; RRID:Addgene_69886)
