[The description below was written by a language model from this plasmid's Addgene catalogue record and pLannotate feature annotations shown in this document.]
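Description:
Hy_pMT Laccase2 MCS-ZKSCAN1 548-1047 is a 9.1 kb insect expression plasmid built to produce a miniature version of the human ZKSCAN1 circular RNA in Drosophila cells. It is propagated in E. coli through a high-copy ColE1/pUC-type origin and an ampicillin resistance gene (β-lactamase with its own promoter). For selection in insect cells it carries a hygromycin resistance cassette in which the copia transposable-element promoter drives the hygromycin phosphotransferase gene, followed by SV40 small t intron and polyadenylation sequences. Several short annotated fragments (tetracycline resistance, RSF origin, yokD and T antigen pieces) appear to be backbone remnants or partial matches rather than functional elements.

The expression unit sits downstream of the hygromycin cassette. The Drosophila metallothionein (MT) promoter, which is metal-inducible, drives transcription and an SV40 poly(A) signal terminates it. The backbone, the Hy_pMT Laccase2 MCS Exon Vector, takes its name from the Drosophila laccase2 (straw) gene. Its flanking sequences are not annotated in the feature table, but unannotated gaps of several hundred bases lie on either side of the insert. A 500 bp ZKSCAN1 fragment (positions 548-1047 in the construct's naming) was placed into the multiple cloning site between retained KpnI and XmaI sites, so that it serves as the exon to be backspliced into a circle. The depositor notes that the ZKSCAN1 coding segment (amino acids 1-137) would carry an additional 84 residues at its C-terminus if translated. According to the associated publication title, the plasmid relates to studies of how intronic repeats, hnRNPs and SR proteins control circular RNA expression in Drosophila.
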