Features (pLannotate 1.2.2; 17 found; start..end, strand, type, name):
     23..611     -  rep_origin     ori: high-copy-number ColE1/pMB1/pBR322/pUC origin of replication
    782..1642    -  CDS            AmpR: β-lactamase; bla; confers resistance to ampicillin, carbenicillin, and related antibiotics
   1643..1747    -  promoter       AmpR promoter: bla
   3229..3508    +  promoter       copia promoter: strong promoter from the Drosophila transposable element copia (Sinclair et al., 1986)
   3554..4579    +  CDS            HygR: aminoglycoside phosphotransferase from E. coli; aph(4)-Ia; confers resistance to hygromycin
   4597..4869    +  CDS            yokD (fragment): YOKD_BACSU - Experimental evidence at protein level: Swiss-Prot protein existence level 1. May contribute to antibiotic resistance. From Bacillus subtilis (strain 168).
   4866..4940    +  CDS            small t antigen (fragment): SV40 (simian virus 40) small t antigen
   4942..5007    +  intron         small t intron: SV40 (simian virus 40) small t antigen intron
   5137..5157    +  CDS            SV40 NLS: nuclear localization signal of SV40 (simian virus 40) large T antigen
   5476..5559    +  CDS            large T antigen (fragment): large T antigen from SV40 (simian virus 40)
   5582..5716    +  polyA_signal   SV40 poly(A) signal: SV40 polyadenylation signal
   5717..6143    +  promoter       MT promoter: Drosophila metallothionein promoter
   6860..7285    +  CDS            ZKSCAN1 (fragment): ZKSC1_HUMAN - Also known as KOX18, ZNF139, ZNF36. Experimental evidence at protein level: Swiss-Prot protein existence level 1. May be involved in transcriptional regulation. From Homo sapiens (Human).
   8143..8264    +  polyA_signal   SV40 poly(A) signal: SV40 polyadenylation signal
   8289..8590    +  CDS            TcR (fragment): tetracycline efflux protein; tet; confers resistance to tetracycline
   8832..8960    -  CDS            YPB1_ECOLX (fragment): Protein predicted: Swiss-Prot protein existence level 4. From Escherichia coli.
   8964..9097    -  rep_origin     RSF ori (fragment): Plasmids containing the RSF 1030 origin of replication can be propagated in E. coli cells that contain additional plasmids with compatible origins.
>Addgene plasmid #69886 | Hy_pMT Laccase2 MCS-ZKSCAN1 548-1047 | depositor full sequence | sequence record 127045 | Hy_pMT Laccase2 MCS-ZKSCAN1 548-1047 sequence 9122 bps
AAAAGGCCGCGTTGCTGGCGTTTTTCCATAGGCTCCGCCCCCCTGACGAGCATCACAAAAATCGACGCTC
AAGTCAGAGGTGGCGAAACCCGACAGGACTATAAAGATACCAGGCGTTTCCCCCTGGAAGCTCCCTCGTG
CGCTCTCCTGTTCCGACCCTGCCGCTTACCGGATACCTGTCCGCCTTTCTCCCTTCGGGAAGCGTGGCGC
TTTCTCATAGCTCACGCTGTAGGTATCTCAGTTCGGTGTAGGTCGTTCGCTCCAAGCTGGGCTGTGTGCA
CGAACCCCCCGTTCAGCCCGACCGCTGCGCCTTATCCGGTAACTATCGTCTTGAGTCCAACCCGGTAAGA
CACGACTTATCGCCACTGGCAGCAGCCACTGGTAACAGGATTAGCAGAGCGAGGTATGTAGGCGGTGCTA
CAGAGTTCTTGAAGTGGTGGCCTAACTACGGCTACACTAGAAGGACAGTATTTGGTATCTGCGCTCTGCT
GAAGCCAGTTACCTTCGGAAAAAGAGTTGGTAGCTCTTGATCCGGCAAACAAACCACCGCTGGTAGCGGT
GGTTTTTTTGTTTGCAAGCAGCAGATTACGCGCAGAAAAAAAGGATCTCAAGAAGATCCTTTGATCTTTT
CTACGGGGTCTGACGCTCAGTGGAACGAAAACTCACGTTAAGGGATTTTGGTCATGAGATTATCAAAAAG
GATCTTCACCTAGATCCTTTTAAATTAAAAATGAAGTTTTAAATCAATCTAAAGTATATATGAGTAAACT
TGGTCTGACAGTTACCAATGCTTAATCAGTGAGGCACCTATCTCAGCGATCTGTCTATTTCGTTCATCCA
TAGTTGCCTGACTCCCCGTCGTGTAGATAACTACGATACGGGAGGGCTTACCATCTGGCCCCAGTGCTGC
AATGATACCGCGAGACCCACGCTCACCGGCTCCAGATTTATCAGCAATAAACCAGCCAGCCGGAAGGGCC
GAGCGCAGAAGTGGTCCTGCAACTTTATCCGCCTCCATCCAGTCTATTAATTGTTGCCGGGAAGCTAGAG
TAAGTAGTTCGCCAGTTAATAGTTTGCGCAACGTTGTTGCCATTGCTGCAGGCATCGTGGTGTCACGCTC
GTCGTTTGGTATGGCTTCATTCAGCTCCGGTTCCCAACGATCAAGGCGAGTTACATGATCCCCCATGTTG
TGCAAAAAAGCGGTTAGCTCCTTCGGTCCTCCGATCGTTGTCAGAAGTAAGTTGGCCGCAGTGTTATCAC
TCATGGTTATGGCAGCACTGCATAATTCTCTTACTGTCATGCCATCCGTAAGATGCTTTTCTGTGACTGG
TGAGTACTCAACCAAGTCATTCTGAGAATAGTGTATGCGGCGACCGAGTTGCTCTTGCCCGGCGTCAACA
CGGGATAATACCGCGCCACATAGCAGAACTTTAAAAGTGCTCATCATTGGAAAACGTTCTTCGGGGCGAA
AACTCTCAAGGATCTTACCGCTGTTGAGATCCAGTTCGATGTAACCCACTCGTGCACCCAACTGATCTTC
AGCATCTTTTACTTTCACCAGCGTTTCTGGGTGAGCAAAAACAGGAAGGCAAAATGCCGCAAAAAAGGGA
ATAAGGGCGACACGGAAATGTTGAATACTCATACTCTTCCTTTTTCAATATTATTGAAGCATTTATCAGG
GTTATTGTCTCATGAGCGGATACATATTTGAATGTATTTAGAAAAATAAACAAATAGGGGTTCCGCGCAC
ATTTCCCCGAAAAGTGCCACCTGACGTCTAAGAAACCATTATTATCATGACATTAACCTATAAAAATAGG
CGTATCACGAGGCCCTTTCGTCTTCAAGAATTCACATTTGTACGAATTTTTTTTTTATCAAAAGTTCGAG
TTTTTCACCAATTTCCTCATCAACCGAGCAAGGCAAACGGCTTTGAATAATATGGTGTTATATATACATA
TATCAAATCGCTGCTGACTGCGTGATTGATGGCCCCAAGATTACATATTATCGAATCAGGATTCAGAAGG
AGATCAATGTCAAATGCGGACAGGAACATGAAAGACGCCTGTTATGCGCAATTAAAAATTTGGGTTTAAT
TGCTGTGGAAACTGTTGTTGGCGGCATCTTAAGTTCCTGTTTAACAACATCAACTACTTATGTACGTAGA
AGCGTTTAAGCCATTTGCATACAGATGAGAACTGGCTTTTGTGCTAATCAGTCAAGATGACTCCGATGAT
GATGACTCATTACCTGACCAGTTTTCGCTGCTTTCTTTTCAACAACTACTTGTATATGTATTGTATCCAA
TAGCAATACATTGAATTTCCATGGTCTAGTCACGTATTATCATTTAATTGACACCAAGTCGTGTTATTGT
TGAGCTATCGAGTTCAGCTCAAACATTTCTTATTCCCATGAATAAGCCGGCAAAAATATGCAATCTATGA
AAGTTAATATAAGCAAACCTTACTTTGACTCAATACCAATGCACTTTGTGTCGATAGGTTCACGCAATTG
AGGCGATTATTCCGATAACCCAAGCGATTGACTGTTCCCGTTTCGATTCCAATTGAAATTTGGAAATGTA
CAATAGTTTTGCTATATGCTGTCAAGTACGCTCTTATCTTCTCTGGGTTTTCTTCAGAGTTTCGAAACGC
TTCTTCTTTTTTTTGTTTTTTTTTTTTTGGAATCTCGTATTTTGGAAGGGGCTCCCCTCTGGAATTTGTT
ACACTGTCGTTATCATTGCGAACAAGCGGCCCGAAGCTATCAGCGACTTTAACATTTACAATGCACTTTT
TTACGACCAATTAAATGTACATTTTCCTTTCTTCGCCCGTTGATAAGCGAACGCGATGTGGCGCAGGCAA
TGTGTTGCTCTTGCGACACAAACGCAATCAAAATGGATTCAATTTCGCTTTTTCCCAGTGAAACGAAGAA
CGAACCGACCATCATGATATGCTCCTCTGCATGTTGCGTATTGAATCAATGACAATTTCAATTAAGCCGC
CCGTTCGTCATGCGTTTTCGTGCGCTTCGAAATGCTGATAACGCTGCTGTCCTCCAACTGCTTTGCATGT
GGACACAATTCCATTTATTTAATTCTTTTATTTGGATCGGTTAAATTAAAAAGCGCCTTGTTACGCATTT
AACGTTGTTTCCGGTGCGTGGTGGTTTCATGCTTCTGGGAACGGCAAATGGGTTTAGGATTGGGAACCCC
TCATCATCTGTTGGAATATACTATTCAACCTACAAAAGTAACGTTAAACAACACTACTTTATATTTGATA
TGAATGGCCACACCTTTTATGCCATAAAACATATTGTAAGAGAATACCACTCTTTTTATTCCTTCTTTCC
TTCTTGTACGTTTTTTGCTGTAAGTAGGTCGTGGTGCTGGTGTTGCAGTTGAAATAACTTAAAATATAAA
TCATAAAACTCAAACATAAACTTGACTATTTATTTATTTATTAAGAAAGGAAATATAAATTATAAATTAC
AACAGGTTATGGACCTGCAGCCAAGCTTGGCGCTCGTCCGGGGGCAATGAGATATGAAAAAGCCTGAACT
CACCGCGACGTCTGTCGAGAAGTTTCTGATCGAAAAGTTCGACAGCGTCTCCGACCTGATGCAGCTCTCG
GAGGGCGAAGAATCTCGTGCTTTCAGCTTCGATGTAGGAGGGCGTGGATATGTCCTGCGGGTAAATAGCT
GCGCCGATGGTTTCTACAAAGATCGTTATGTTTATCGGCACTTTGCATCGGCCGCGCTCCCGATTCCGGA
AGTGCTTGACATTGGGGAATTCAGCGAGAGCCTGACCTATTGCATCTCCCGCCGTGCACAGGGTGTCACG
TTGCAAGACCTGCCTGAAACCGAACTGCCCGCTGTTCTGCAGCCGGTCGCGGAGGCCATGGATGCGATCG
CTGCGGCCGATCTTAGCCAGACGAGCGGGTTCGGCCCATTCGGACCGCAAGGAATCGGTCAATACACTAC
ATGGCGTGATTTCATATGCGCGATTGCTGATCCCCATGTGTATCACTGGCAAACTGTGATGGACGACACC
GTCAGTGCGTCCGTCGCGCAGGCTCTCGATGAGCTGATGCTTTGGGCCGAGGACTGCCCCGAAGTCCGGC
ACCTCGTGCACGCGGATTTCGGCTCCAACAATGTCCTGACGGACAATGGCCGCATAACAGCGGTCATTGA
CTGGAGCGAGGCGATGTTCGGGGATTCCCAATACGAGGTCGCCAACATCTTCTTCTGGAGGCCGTGGTTG
GCTTGTATGGAGCAGCAGACGCGCTACTTCGAGCGGAGGCATCCGGAGCTTGCAGGATCGCCGCGGCTCC
GGGCGTATATGCTCCGCATTGGTCTTGACCAACTCTATCAGAGCTTGGTTGACGGCAATTTCGATGATGC
AGCTTGGGCGCAGGGTCGATGCGACGCAATCGTCCGATCCGGAGCCGGGACTGTCGGGCGTACACAAATC
GCCCGCAGAAGCGCGGCCGTCTGGACCGATGGCTGTGTAGAAGTACTCGCCGATAGTGGAAACCGACGCC
CCAGCACTCGTCCGAGGGCAAAGGAATAGAGTAGATGCCGACCGAACAAGAGCTGATTTCGAGAACGCCT
CAGCCAGCAACTCGCGCGAGCCTAGCAAGGCAAATGCGAGAGAACGGCCTTACGCTTGGTGGCACAGTTC
TCGTCCACAGTTCGCTAAGCTCGCTCGGCTGGGTCGCGGGAGGGCCGGTCGCAGTGATTCAGGCCCTTCT
GGATTGTGTTGGTCCCCAGGGCACGATTGTCATGCCCACGCACTCGGGTGATCTGACTGATCCCGCAGAT
TGGAGATCGCCGCCCGTGCCTGCCGATTGGGTGCAGATCTTTGTGAAGGAACCTTACTTCTGTGGTGTGA
CATAATTGGACAAACTACCTACAGAGATTTAAAGCTCTAAGGTAAATATAAAATTTTTAAGTGTATAATG
TGTTAAACTACTGATTCTAATTGTTTGTGTATTTTAGATTCCAACCTATGGAACTGATGAATGGGAGCAG
TGGTGGAATGCCTTTAATGAGGAAAACCTGTTTTGCTCAGAAGAAATGCCATCTAGTGATGATGAGGCTA
CTGCTGACTCTCAACATTCTACTCCTCCAAAAAAGAAGAGAAAGGTAGAAGACCCCAAGGACTTTCCTTC
AGAATTGCTAAGTTTTTTGAGTCATGCTGTGTTTAGTAATAGAACTCTTGCTTGCTTTGCTATTTACACC
ACAAAGGAAAAAGCTGCACTGCTATACAAGAAAATTATGGAAAAATATTCTGTAACCTTTATAAGTAGGC
ATAACAGTTATAATCATAACATACTGTTTTTTCTTACTCCACACAGGCATAGAGTGTCTGCTATTAATAA
CTATGCTCAAAAATTGTGTACCTTTAGCTTTTTAATTTGTAAAGGGGTTAATAAGGAATATTTGATGTAT
AGTGCCTTGACTAGAGATCATAATCAGCCATACCACATTTGTAGAGGTTTTACTTGCTTTAAAAAACCTC
CCACACCTCCCCCTGAACCTGAAACATAAAATGAATGCAATTGTTGTTGTTAACTTGTTTATTGCAGCTT
ATAATGGTTACAAATAAAGCAATAGCATCACAAATTTCACAAATAAAGCATTTTTTTCACTGCATTCTAG
TTGTGGTTTGTCCAAACTCATCAATGTATCTTATCATGTCTGGATCAATTCGTTGCAGGACAGGATGTGG
TGCCCGATGTGACTAGCTCTTTGCTGCAGGCCGTCCTATCCTCTGGTTCCGATAAGAGACCCAGAACTCC
GGCCCCCCACCGCCCACCGCCACCCCCATACATATGTGGTACGCAAGTAAGAGTGCCTGCGCATGCCCCA
TGTGCCCCACCAAGAGCTTTGCATCCCATACAAGTCCCCAAAGTGGAGAACCGAACCAATTCTTCGCGGG
CAGAACAAAAGCTTCTGCACACGTCTCCACTCGAATTTGGAGCCGGCCGGCGTGTGCAAAAGAGGTGAAT
CGAACGAAAGACCCGTGTGTAAAGCCGCGTTTCCAAAATGTATAAAACCGAGAGCATCTGGCCAATGTGC
ATCAGTTGTGGTCAGCAGCAAAATCAAGTGAATCATCTCAGTGCAACTAAAGGGGGGATCTCGAGCATTG
AGAAATGACTGAGTTCCGGTGCTCTCAAGTCATTGATCTTTGTCGACTTTTATTTGGTCTCTGTAATAAC
GACTTCAAAAACATTAAATTCTGTTGCGAAGCCAGTAAGCTACAAAAAGAAAAAACAAGAGAGAGTGCTA
TAGTCGTATAGTATAGTTTCCCGACTATCTGATACCCATTACTTATCTAGGGGGAATGCGAACCCAAAAT
TTTATCAGTTTTCTCGGATATCGATAGATATTGGGGAATAAATTTAAATAAATAAATTTTGGGCGGGTTT
AGGGCGTGGCAAAAAGTTTTTTGGCAAATCGCTAGAAATTTACAAGACTTATAAAATTATGAAAAAATAC
AACAAAATTTTAAACACGTGGGCGTGACAGTTTTGGGCGGTTTTAGGGCGTTAGAGTAGGCGAGGACAGG
GTTACATCGACTAGGCTTTGATCCTGATCAAGAATATATATACTTTATACCGCTTCCTTCTACATGTTAC
CTATTTTTCAACGAATCTAGTATACCTTTTTACTGTACGATTTATGGGTATAATAATAAGCTAAATCGAG
ACTAAGTTTTATTGTTATATATATTTTTTTTATTTTATGCAGAAAGGTACCGAATAGTAAAGAAACACAT
CATAAAACCTCCCAGGACATAAAGGTGAGCACAGACCCTGTTTGGATCAAGTCAGTTCCTGGAGCCTGAA
TGATGACTGCTGAATCACGGGAAGCCACGGGTCTGTCCCCACAGGCTGCACAGGAGAAGGATGGTATCGT
AATAGTGAAGGTGGAAGAGGAAGATGAGGAAGACCACATGTGGGGGCAGGATTCCACCCTACAGGACACG
CCTCCTCCAGACCCAGAGATATTCCGCCAACGCTTCAGGCGCTTCTGTTACCAGAACACTTTTGGGCCCC
GAGAGGCTCTCAGTCGGCTGAAGGAACTTTGTCATCAGTGGCTGCGGCCAGAAATAAACACCAAGGAACA
GATCCTGGAGCTTCTGGTGCTAGAGCAGTTTCTTTCCATCCTGCCCAAGGAGCTCCAGGTCTGGCTGCAG
GAATACCGCCCCGATAGTGGAGAGGAGGCCGTGACCCTTCTAGAAGACTTGGAGCTTGATTCCCGGGGAG
CTCAGCGTAAGTATTCAAAATTCCAAAATTTTTTACTAGAAATATTCGATTTTTTAATAGGCAGTTTCTA
TACTATTGTATACTATTGTAGATTCGTTGAAAAGTATGTAACAGGAAGAATAAAGCATTTCCGACCATGT
AAAGTATATATATTCTTAATAAGGATCAATAGCCGAGTCGATCTCGCCATGTCCGTCTGTCTTATTATTT
TATTACCGCCGAGACATCAGGAACTATAAAAGCTAGAAGGATGAGTTTTAGCATACAGATTCTAGAGACA
AGGACGCAGAGCAAGTTTGTTGATCCATGCTGCCACGCTTTAACTTTCTCAAATTGCCCAAAACTGCCAT
GCCCACATTTTTGAACTATTTTCGAAATTTTTTCATAATTGTATTACTCGTGTAAATTTCCATCAATTTG
CCAAAAAACTTTTTGTCACGCGTTAACGCCCTAAAGCCGCCAATTTGGTCACGCCCACACTATTGAACAA
TTATCAAATTTTTTCTCATTTTATTCCCCAATATCTATCGATATCCCCGATTATGAAATTATTAAATTTC
GCGTTCGCATTCACACTAGCTGAGTAACGAGTATCTGATAGTTGGGGAAATCGACTTATTTTTTATATAC
AATGAAAATGAATTTAATCATATGAATATCGATTATAGCTTTTTATTTAATATGAATATTTATTTGGGCT
TAAGGTGTAACCTCCTCGACATAAGACTCACATGGCGCAGGCACATTGAAGACAAAAATACTCATTGTCG
GGTCTCGCACCCTCCAGCAGCACCTAAAATTATGTCTTCAATTATTGCCAACATTGGAGACACAATTAGT
CTGTGGCACCTCAGGCGGCCGCAACTTGTTTATTGCAGCTTATAATGGTTACAAATAAAGCAATAGCATC
ACAAATTTCACAAATAAAGCATTTTTTTCACTGCATTCTAGTTGTGGTTTGTCCAAACTCATCAATGTAT
CTTAACTAGTGGATCCACTAGGGGCCGCCGACGCGAGGCTGGATGGCCTTCCCCATTATGATTCTTCTCG
CTTCCGGCGGCATCGGGATGCCCGCGTTGCAGGCCATGCTGTCCAGGCAGGTAGATGACGACCATCAGGG
ACAGCTTCAAGGATCGCTCGCGGCTCTTACCAGCCTAACTTCGATCATTGGACCGCTGATCGTCACGGCG
ATTTATGCCGCCTCGGCGAGCACATGGAACGGGTTGGCATGGATTGTAGGCGCCGCCCTATACCTTGTCT
GCCTCCCCGCGTTGCGTCGCGGTGCATGGAGCCGGGCCACCTCGACCTGAATGGAAGCCGGCGGCACCTC
GCTAACGGATTCACCACTCCAAGAATTGGAGCCAATCAATTCTTGCGGAGAACTGTGAATGCGCAAACCA
ACCCTTGGCAGAACATATCCATCGCGTCCGCCATCTCCAGCAGCCGCACGCGGCGCATCTCGGGCAGCGT
TGGGTCCTGGCCACGGGTGCGCATGATCGTGCTCCTGTCGTTGAGGACCCGGCTAGGCTGGCGGGGTTGC
CTTACTGGTTAGCAGAATGAATCACCGATACGCGAGCGAACGTGAAGCGACTGCTGCTGCAAAACGTCTG
CGACCTGAGCAACAACATGAATGGTCTTCGGTTTCCGTGTTTCGTAAAGTCTGGAAACGCGGAAGTCAGC
GCTCTTCCGCTTCCTCGCTCACTGACTCGCTGCGCTCGGTCGTTCGGCTGCGGCGAGCGGTATCAGCTCA
CTCAAAGGCGGTAATACGGTTATCCACAGAATCAGGGGATAACGCAGGAAAGAACATGTGAGCAAAAGGC
CAGCAAAAGGCCAGGAACCGTA
