>Addgene plasmid #69886 | Hy_pMT Laccase2 MCS-ZKSCAN1 548-1047 | addgene partial sequence | sequence record 127044 | MT-Forward 5'-CATCTCAGTGCAACTAAA-3'
AGTCATTGATCTTTGTCGACTTTTATTTGGTCTCTGTAATAACGACTTCAAAAACATTAAATTCTGTTGC
GAAGCCAGTAAGCTACAAAAAGAAAAAACAAGAGAGAGTGCTATAGTCGTATAGTATAGTTTCCCGACTA
TCTGATACCCATTACTTATCTAGGGGGAATGCGAACCCAAAATTTTATCAGTTTTCTCGGATATCGATAG
ATATTGGGGAATAAATTTAAATAAATAAATTTTGGGCGGGTTTAGGGCGTGGCAAAAAGTTTTTTGGCAA
ATCGCTAGAAATTTACAAGACTTATAAAATTATGAAAAAATACAACAAAATTTTAAACACGTGGGCGTGA
CAGTTTTGGGCGGTTTTAGGGCGTTAGAGTAGGCGAGGACAGGGTTACATCGACTAGGCTTTGATCCTGA
TCAAGAATATATATACTTTATACCGCTTCCTTCTACATGTTACCTATTTTTCAACGAATCTAGTATACCT
TTTTACTGTACGATTTATGGGTATAATAATAAGCTAAATCGAGACTAAGTTTTATTGTTATATATATTTT
TTTTATTTTATGCAGAAAGGTACCGAATAGTAAAGAAACACATCATAAAACCTCCCAGGACATAAAGGTG
AGCACAGACCCTGTTTGGATCAAGTCAGTTCCTGGAGCCTGAATGATGACTGCTGAATCACGGGAAGCCA
CG
