>Addgene plasmid #69886 | Hy_pMT Laccase2 MCS-ZKSCAN1 548-1047 | addgene partial sequence | sequence record 127311 | Laccase2-R 5'-tcgactcggctattgatcct-3'
ATGCTTTATTCTTCCTGTTACATACTTTTCAACGAATCTACAATAGTATACAATAGTATAGAAACTGCCT
ATTAAAAAATCGAATATTTCTAGTAAAAAATTTTGGAATTTTGAATACTTACGCTGAGCTCCCCGGGAAT
CAAGCTCCAAGTCTTCTAGAAGGGTCACGGCCTCCTCTCCACTATCGGGGCGGTATTCCTGCAGCCAGAC
CTGGAGCTCCTTGGGCAGGATGGAAAGAAACTGCTCTAGCACCAGAAGCTCCAGGATCTGTTCCTTGGTG
TTTATTTCTGGCCGCAGCCACTGATGACAAAGTTCCTTCAGCCGACTGAGAGCCTCTCGGGGCCCAAAAG
TGTTCTGGTAACAGAAGCGCCTGAAGCGTTGGCGGAATATCTCTGGGTCTGGAGGAGGCGTGTCCTGTAG
GGTGGAATCCTGCCCCCACATGTGGTCTTCCTCATCTTCCTCTTCCACCTTCACTATTACGATACCATCC
TTCTCCTGTGCAGCCTGTGGGGACAGACCCGTGGCTTCCCGTGATTCAGCAGTCATCATTCAGGCTCCAG
GAACTGACTTGATCCAAACAGGGTCTGTGCTCACCTTTATGTCCTGGGAGGTTTTATGATGTGTTTCTTT
ACTATTCGGTACCTTTCTGCATAAAATAAAAAAAATATATATAACAATAAAACTTAGTCTCGATTTAGCT
TATTATTATACCCATAAATCGTACAGTAAAAAGGTATACTAGATTCGTTGAAAAATAGGTAACATGTAGA
A
